>Addgene plasmid #20213 | 3xFKBP-myc | addgene partial sequence | sequence record 25806 | BGH-rev 5'-TAGAAGGCACAGTCGAGG-3'
NNNNNNNNGGGCCTCTAGTCTACAGATCCTCTTCTGAGATGAGTTTTTGTTCTTCCAGTTTTAGAAGCTC
CACATCGAAGACGAGAGTGGCATGTGGTGGGATGATGCCTGGGTGCCCAGTTGCACCATAGGCATAATCT
GGAGATATAGTCAGTTTGGCTCTCTGACCCACACTCATCTGGGCAACCCCTTCTTCCCAGCCTCGGATCA
CCTCCTGCTTGCCTAGCATAAACTTAAAGGGCTTGTTTCTGTCCCGGGAGGAATCAAATTTCTTTCCATC
TTCAAGCATCCCGGTGTAGTGCACCACGCAGGTCTGGCCGCGCTTGGGGAAGGTGCGCCCGTCTCCTGGG
GAGATGGTTTCCACCTGCACTCCTCTAGTTTCCAGTTTTAGAAGCTCCACATCGAAGACGAGAGTGGCAT
GTGGTGGGATGATGCCTGGGTGCCCAGTGGCACCATAGGCATAATCTGGAGATATAGTCAGTTTGGCTCT
CTGACCCACACTCATCTGGGCAACCCCTTCTTCCCAGCCTCGGATCACCTCCTGCTTGCCTAGCATAAAC
TTAAAGGGCTTGTTTCTGTCCCGGGAGGAATCAAATTTCTTTCCATCTTCAAGCATCCCGGTGTAGTGCA
CCACGCAGGTCTGGCCGCGCTTTGGGAAGGTGCGCCCGTCTCCTGGGGAGATGGTTTCCACCTGCACTCC
TCTAGTTTCCAGTTTTAGAAGCTCCANATCGAAGACGAANNGNGGGNGGGGGGNGAANNNNGGGGGGGGC
CCGGGCCCCATTGGGAATAATCNGGAAAANNATANNNN
