[The description below was written by a language model from this plasmid's Addgene catalogue record.]
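Description:
3xFKBP-myc is a mammalian expression plasmid built on the commercial pcDNA3.1/Zeo(+) backbone (about 5 kb without insert). It is propagated in E. coli as a high-copy plasmid under ampicillin selection, and it carries a Zeocin marker for selecting transfected mammalian cells. No feature table is provided. The listed sequencing primers (CMV forward and BGH reverse) fit the usual layout of this backbone, in which the insert lies between the CMV immediate-early promoter and the bovine growth hormone polyadenylation signal, giving strong constitutive expression in mammalian cells.

The insert, roughly 1 kb, was cloned between XbaI and ApaI sites, both of which are retained. It encodes three copies of human FKBP (FK506 binding protein, FKBP1A/FKBP12) fused together, with a myc epitope tag at the C terminus for detection with anti-myc antibodies. FKBP12 is a small protein that binds FK506 and related ligands tightly, which makes it a standard module in chemically induced dimerization systems. In these systems a bifunctional small molecule bridges an FKBP-containing protein and a partner fused to a second ligand-binding domain. Repeating the domain provides several ligand-binding sites on each polypeptide.

The associated publication describes conditional control of glycosylation in eukaryotic cells with a biocompatible chemical inducer of dimerization, so the plasmid belongs to that dimerizer toolkit. The record lists no fusion partner other than the myc tag. It also does not state the construct's exact role in those experiments, for example whether it served as a control, a competitor or a building block for other fusions.
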