Addgene plasmid #20213: 3xFKBP-myc
Depositing lab: Carolyn Bertozzi. Depositing organization: University of California, Berkeley. Publication: Conditional glycosylation in eukaryotic cells using a biocompatible chemical inducer of dimerization. Czlapinski JL, Schelle MW, Miller LW, Laughlin ST, Kohler JJ, Cornish VW, Bertozzi CR. J Am Chem Soc. 2008 Oct 8. 130(40):13186-7. 10.1021/ja8037728 PubMed 18788807.
Backbone
  Vector backbone: pcDNA3.1/Zeo(+)
  Backbone manufacturer: Invitrogen
  Backbone size w/o insert (bp): 5000
  Vector type: Mammalian Expression
  Selectable markers: Zeocin
Growth in bacteria
  Bacterial resistance: Ampicillin, 100 μg/mL
  Growth temperature: 37°C
  Growth strain: DH5alpha
  Copy number: High Copy
Gene/Insert
  Gene/Insert name: 3xFKBP (alt names: 3 copies of fused FKBP; FKBP; FK506 binding protein)
  Species: H. sapiens (human)
  Insert size (bp): 1014
  Entrez Gene: FKBP1A (a.k.a. FKBP-12, FKBP-1A, FKBP1, FKBP12, PKC12, PKCI2, PPIASE)
  Tag / fusion protein: myc (C terminal on insert)
  Cloning method: Restriction Enzyme; 5′ cloning site XbaI (not destroyed); 3′ cloning site ApaI (not destroyed)
  Sequencing primers: 5′ CMV-F; 3′ BGH reverse
Resource information
  A portion of this plasmid was derived from a plasmid made by: FKBP gene was a gift from David Austin and Fei Liu (Yale University)
Terms and licenses: Academic/Nonprofit Terms; Industry Terms: Not Available to Industry
How to cite: 3xFKBP-myc was a gift from Carolyn Bertozzi (Addgene plasmid # 20213 ; http://n2t.net/addgene:20213 ; RRID:Addgene_20213)
